Addgene plasmid #185072: KBB258
Purpose: Bacterial expression of N-terminus and FXFG repeats of NUP1 nucleoporin as GST-Nup1-N+Rep fusion
Depositing lab: Ken Belanger. Depositing organization: Colgate University.
Backbone
  Vector backbone: pGEX-2TK
  Vector type: Yeast Expression
Growth in bacteria
  Bacterial resistance: Ampicillin, 100 μg/mL
  Growth temperature: 37°C
  Growth strain: DH5alpha
  Copy number: High Copy
Gene/Insert
  Gene/Insert name: NUP1
  Species: S. cerevisiae (budding yeast)
  Mutation: Nup1 N-term+FXFG repeats
  Tag / fusion protein: GST (N terminal on backbone)
  Cloning method: Restriction Enzyme; 5′ cloning site unknown (unknown if destroyed)
Terms and licenses: Academic/Nonprofit Terms; Industry Terms: Not Available to Industry
How to cite: KBB258 was a gift from Ken Belanger (Addgene plasmid # 185072 ; http://n2t.net/addgene:185072 ; RRID:Addgene_185072)
