[The description below was written by a language model from this plasmid's Addgene catalogue record and pLannotate feature annotations shown in this document.]
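Description:
KBB258 is a bacterial expression plasmid built on the pGEX-2TK backbone that produces a portion of the Saccharomyces cerevisiae nucleoporin Nup1 as a glutathione S-transferase fusion. The catalogue lists the vector type as "Yeast Expression", but the stated purpose and every annotated element point to expression in E. coli: no yeast origin, promoter or auxotrophic marker appears in the feature table. The 7,567-nt plasmid replicates from a high-copy ColE1/pMB1-type origin and is selected with ampicillin through the β-lactamase (AmpR) gene and its own promoter. Remnants of pBR322 sequence (bom and rop fragments), a lacZα segment with its lac promoter/operator and CAP site, and a short yciV fragment are also annotated as part of the backbone.

The expression cassette is driven by the tac promoter, a strong trp/lac hybrid, followed by a lac operator. The plasmid carries its own lacI gene and promoter, so the lac repressor keeps transcription low until it is relieved by IPTG. Downstream lies the Schistosoma japonicum GST coding sequence, followed after a short linker region by a roughly 2.6-kb NUP1 fragment on the same strand. According to the record, this fragment comprises the Nup1 N-terminal domain plus the FXFG repeat region (GST-Nup1-N+Rep). The insert was introduced by restriction cloning, though the 5′ cloning site is not recorded.

The N-terminal GST tag allows the fusion to be captured on glutathione resin. That makes the construct suitable for purifying this Nup1 region and for pull-down or binding assays, plausibly with nuclear transport factors that dock on FG repeats, although the record does not name specific experiments.
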