Features (pLannotate 1.2.2; 17 found; start..end, strand, type, name):
    457..478     +  protein_bind   CAP binding site: CAP binding activates transcription in the presence of cAMP. E. coli catabolite activator protein
    493..523     +  promoter       lac promoter: promoter for the E. coli lac operon
    531..547     +  protein_bind   lac operator: The lac repressor binds to the lac operator to inhibit transcription in E. coli. This inhibition can be relieved by adding lactose or isopropyl-β-D-thiogalactopyranoside (IPTG). lac repressor encoded by lacI
    567..740     +  CDS            lacZα: LacZα fragment of β-galactosidase; lacZ fragment
   1004..1120    -  CDS            yciV (fragment): RNAAM_ECOLI - Also known as trpH From Escherichia coli (strain K12).
   1196..1224    +  promoter       tac promoter: strong E. coli promoter; hybrid between the trp and lac UV5 promoters
   1232..1248    +  protein_bind   lac operator: The lac repressor binds to the lac operator to inhibit transcription in E. coli. This inhibition can be relieved by adding lactose or isopropyl-β-D-thiogalactopyranoside (IPTG). lac repressor encoded by lacI
   1271..1924    +  CDS            GST26_SCHJA: Experimental evidence at protein level: Swiss-Prot protein existence level 1. GST isoenzymes appear to play a central role in the parasite detoxification system. Other functions are also suspected including a role in increasing the solubility of haematin in the parasite gut. From Schistosoma japonicum (Blood fluke).
   1970..4561    +  CDS            NUP1 (fragment): NUP1_YEAST - Experimental evidence at protein level: Swiss-Prot protein existence level 1. Functions as a component of the nuclear pore complex (NPC). NPC components, collectively referred to as nucleoporins (NUPs), can play the role of both NPC structural components and of docking or interaction partners for transiently associated nuclear transport factors. Active directional transport is assured by both, a Phe-Gly (FG) repeat affinity gradient for these transport factors across the NPC and a transport cofactor concentration gradient across the nuclear envelope (GSP1 and GSP2 GTPases associat
   4597..4636    +  CDS            rop (fragment): Rop protein, which maintains plasmids at low copy number; rop
   4738..4778    +  misc_feature   bom (fragment): basis of mobility region from pBR322
   4883..4987    +  promoter       AmpR promoter: bla
   4988..5848    +  CDS            AmpR: β-lactamase; bla; confers resistance to ampicillin, carbenicillin, and related antibiotics
   6019..6607    +  rep_origin     ori: high-copy-number ColE1/pMB1/pBR322/pUC origin of replication
   6793..6844    -  misc_feature   bom (fragment): basis of mobility region from pBR322
   6851..6928    +  promoter       lacI promoter: lacI
   6929..444     +  CDS            lacI (across the origin): lac repressor; lacI; The lac repressor binds to the lac operator to inhibit transcription in E. coli. This inhibition can be relieved by adding lactose or isopropyl-β-D-thiogalactopyranoside (IPTG).
>Addgene plasmid #185072 | KBB258 | addgene full sequence | sequence record 368132 | Addgene NGS Result
GCGGAACGGGAAGGCGACTGGAGTGCCATGTCCGGTTTTCAACAAACCATGCAAATGCTGAATGAGGGCA
TCGTTCCCACTGCGATGCTGGTTGCCAACGATCAGATGGCGCTGGGCGCAATGCGCGCCATTACCGAGTC
CGGGCTGCGCGTTGGTGCGGATATCTCGGTAGTGGGATACGACGATACCGAAGACAGCTCATGTTATATC
CCGCCGTTAACCACCATCAAACAGGATTTTCGCCTGCTGGGGCAAACCAGCGTGGACCGCTTGCTGCAAC
TCTCTCAGGGCCAGGCGGTGAAGGGCAATCAGCTGTTGCCCGTCTCACTGGTGAAAAGAAAAACCACCCT
GGCGCCCAATACGCAAACCGCCTCTCCCCGCGCGTTGGCCGATTCATTAATGCAGCTGGCACGACAGGTT
TCCCGACTGGAAAGCGGGCAGTGAGCGCAACGCAATTAATGTAAGTTAGCTCACTCATTAGGCACCCCAG
GCTTTACACTTTATGCTTCCGGCTCGTATGTTGTGTGGAATTGTGAGCGGATAACAATTTCACACAGGAA
ACAGCTATGACCATGATTACGGATTCACTGGCCGTCGTTTTACAACGTCGTGACTGGGAAAACCCTGGCG
TTACCCAACTTAATCGCCTTGCAGCACATCCCCCTTTCGCCAGCTGGCGTAATAGCGAAGAGGCCCGCAC
CGATCGCCCTTCCCAACAGTTGCGCAGCCTGAATGGCGAATGGCGCTTTGCCTGGTTTCCGGCACCAGAA
GCGGTGCCGGAAAGCTGGCTGGAGTGCGATCTTCCTGAGGCCGATACTGTCGTCGTCCCCTCAAACTGGC
AGATGCACGGTTACGATGCGCCCATCTACACCAACGTGACCTATCCCATTACGGTCAATCCGCCGTTTGT
TCCCACGGAGAATCCGACGGGTTGTTACTCGCTCACATTTAATGTTGATGAAAGCTGGCTACAGGAAGGC
CAGACGCGAATTATTTTTGATGGCGTTGGAATTAGCTTATCGACTGCACGGTGCACCAATGCTTCTGGCG
TCAGGCAGCCATCGGAAGCTGTGGTATGGCTGTGCAGGTCGTAAATCACTGCATAATTCGTGTCGCTCAA
GGCGCACTCCCGTTCTGGATAATGTTTTTTGCGCCGACATCATAACGGTTCTGGCAAATATTCTGAAATG
AGCTGTTGACAATTAATCATCGGCTCGTATAATGTGTGGAATTGTGAGCGGATAACAATTTCACACAGGA
AACAGTATTCATGTCCCCTATACTAGGTTATTGGAAAATTAAGGGCCTTGTGCAACCCACTCGACTTCTT
TTGGAATATCTTGAAGAAAAATATGAAGAGCATTTGTATGAGCGCGATGAAGGTGATAAATGGCGAAACA
AAAAGTTTGAATTGGGTTTGGAGTTTCCCAATCTTCCTTATTATATTGATGGTGATGTTAAATTAACACA
GTCTATGGCCATCATACGTTATATAGCTGACAAGCACAACATGTTGGGTGGTTGTCCAAAAGAGCGTGCA
GAGATTTCAATGCTTGAAGGAGCGGTTTTGGATATTAGATACGGTGTTTCGAGAATTGCATATAGTAAAG
ACTTTGAAACTCTCAAAGTTGATTTTCTTAGCAAGCTACCTGAAATGCTGAAAATGTTCGAAGATCGTTT
ATGTCATAAAACATATTTAAATGGTGATCATGTAACCCATCCTGACTTCATGTTGTATGACGCTCTTGAT
GTTGTTTTATACATGGACCCAATGTGCCTGGATGCGTTCCCAAAATTAGTTTGTTTTAAAAAACGTATTG
AAGCTATCCCACAAATTGATAAGTACTTGAAATCCAGCAAGTATATAGCATGGCCTTTGCAGGGCTGGCA
AGCCACGTTTGGTGGTGGCGACCATCCTCCAAAATCGGATCTGGTTCCGCGTGGATCTCGTCGTGCATCT
GTTGGATCCGAATATGATTTGTCAGAATATGACGCTATACAAAAAAAGGATAACAAGGATAAGGAAGGTA
ACGCTGGCGGTGATCAGAAGACAAGCGAGAATAGAAATAATATTAAGAGTAGTATTTCAAATGGCAATCT
GGCTACAGGCCCTAACCTGACAAGCGAAATTGAAGACCTACGTGCAGACATCAACTCTAATAGGTTATCG
AATCCTCAAAAAAATCTACTTTTAAAAGGACCAGCTTCCACAGTTGCAAAAACTGCCCCTATTCAGGAGA
GCTTTGTTCCCAATTCAGAGCGCTCTGGTACGCCTACGTTAAAGAAAAATATTGAGCCCAAAAAGGACAA
AGAAAGTATTGTTTTGCCCACCGTAGGTTTTGACTTTATCAAGGACAATGAGACTCCATCTAAGAAAACT
TCTCCTAAGGCAACTTCTTCTGCAGGTGCAGTCTTTAAATCGAGTGTAGAAATGGGAAAAACCGATAAGT
CAACGAAAACTGCCGAGGCGCCTACCTTATCATTCAATTTTAGCCAAAAGGCTAATAAAACTAAGGCTGT
CGACAATACTGTCCCTTCCACAACTTTATTCAATTTTGGTGGTAAATCAGATACCGTTACTTCTGCCAGT
CAACCTTTTAAATTTGGAAAGACATCCGAAAAAAGTGAAAATCATACAGAATCAGACGCGCCTCCAAAAT
CAACTGCTCCAATATTTTCTTTTGGTAAACAAGAAGAGAATGGTGATGAAGGTGATGATGAAAATGAGCC
CAAAAGAAAAAGGCGTTTACCTGTTAGCGAGGATACAAACACCAAGCCTTTATTCGATTTCGGCAAGACC
GGTGATCAAAAGGAGACCAAAAAGGGAGAGTCAGAAAAGGACGCATCAGGGAAACCAAGCTTTGTCTTTG
GTGCAAGTGATAAGCAAGCTGAAGGTACACCATTATTTACATTCGGAAAAAAAGCTGATGTAACAAGCAA
TATTGACTCCTCTGCACAATTTACCTTTGGTAAAGCCGCCACCGCGAAAGAAACACACACCAAACCATCT
GAGACACCTGCCACAATAGTCAAGAAGCCTACTTTTACTTTTGGGCAGTCAACAAGTGAAAATAAGATCT
CTGAGGGAAGTGCGAAACCTACATTCTCTTTCTCTAAGTCAGAGGAGGAACGTAAGAGTAGTCCAATTTC
AAACGAAGCAGCTAAACCCTCGTTTTCGTTTCCGGGCAAGCCTGTTGATGTTCAAGCACCGACGGATGAT
AAGACTCTCAAGCCAACTTTTTCTTTTACTGAACCTGCTCAAAAAGATTCATCTGTTGTTTCGGAACCTA
AAAAGCCCTCCTTTACGTTTGCGTCTTCAAAAACCTCACAACCAAAGCCATTGTTTTCATTTGGTAAGTC
AGATGCAGCTAAAGAACCACCAGGCTCTAACACCTCATTTTCTTTCACTAAACCTCCTGCTAATGAGACA
GATAAAAGACCTACACCGCCATCTTTCACCTTTGGCGGTTCCACAACAAATAATACAACAACCACTAGCA
CAAAACCATCTTTTAGTTTTGGGGCTCCCGAGTCGATGAAGTCGACAGCAAGTACAGCGGCAGCAAATAC
GGAGAAGCTATCAAATGGCTTTTCCTTTACAAAGTTCAATCACAATAAAGAAAAGTCAAACTCTCCAACT
TCTTTCTTCGATGGTTCTGCTTCCTCAACGCCGATTCCTGTCTTGGGTAAGCCAACAGACGCTACTGGTA
ATACAACATCTAAATCTGCATTTTCATTCGGTACTGCTAACACCAATGGTACCAATGCCTCAGCAAACTC
CACATCATTCTCGTTTAACGCCCCTGCTACTGGTAACGGCACAACTACTACTTCCAATACCTCAGGAACC
AATATAGCGGGTACATTTAACGTAGGAAAACCGGATCAAAGTATCGCTAGTGGCAATACGAATGGAGCGG
GCTCGGCATTTGGCTTTTCGAGCTCAGGAACAGCAGCAACTGGTGCAGCTTCTAATCAATCTTCATTTAA
TTTTGGAAACAATGGTGCAGGGGGTCTCAATCCTTTTACATCAGCAACTTCGTCAACTAATGCTAATGCT
GGTTTATTCAATAAACCTCCTTCCACGAATGCACAAAATGTCAATGTTCCCTCTGCTTTTAATTTTACGG
GAAATAATTCAACGCCTGGTGGCGGCTCTGTATTTAATATGAACGGCAACACTAATGCTAATACGGTGTT
TGCCGGCTCTAATAACCAACCACATCAATCGCAAACCCCATCTTTCAATACAAACAGCTCATTCACGCCA
TCAACAGTTCCTAATATTAATTTTAGCGGATTGAATGGCGGAATTACTAATACCGCGACCAATGCATTAA
GGCCAAGTGATATATTTGGTGCGAATGCTGCCTCTGGTTCCAATTCAAACGTAACAAATCCATCATCCAT
TTTTGGGGGGGCAGGTGGTGTGCCGACAACTTCTTTTGGGCAGCCGCAGTCAGCCCCTAATCAGATGGGG
ATGGGAACAAATAATGGCATGAGCATGGGCGGTGGTGTTATGGCGAACAGAAAGATTGCAAGAATGAGGC
ACTCTAAAAGGTAAATATCGGGAATTCATCGTGACTGACTGACGATCTGCCTCGCGCGTTTCGGTGATGA
CGGTGAAAACCTCTGACACATGCAGCTCCCGGAGACGGTCACAGCTTGTCTGTAAGCGGATGCCGGGAGC
AGACAAGCCCGTCAGGGCGCGTCAGCGGGTGTTGGCGGGTGTCGGGGCGCAGCCATGACCCAGTCACGTA
GCGATAGCGGAGTGTATAATTCTTGAAGACGAAAGGGCCTCGTGATACGCCTATTTTTATAGGTTAATGT
CATGATAATAATGGTTTCTTAGACGTCAGGTGGCACTTTTCGGGGAAATGTGCGCGGAACCCCTATTTGT
TTATTTTTCTAAATACATTCAAATATGTATCCGCTCATGAGACAATAACCCTGATAAATGCTTCAATAAT
ATTGAAAAAGGAAGAGTATGAGTATTCAACATTTCCGTGTCGCCCTTATTCCCTTTTTTGCGGCATTTTG
CCTTCCTGTTTTTGCTCACCCAGAAACGCTGGTGAAAGTAAAAGATGCTGAAGATCAGTTGGGTGCACGA
GTGGGTTACATCGAACTGGATCTCAACAGCGGTAAGATCCTTGAGAGTTTTCGCCCCGAAGAACGTTTTC
CAATGATGAGCACTTTTAAAGTTCTGCTATGTGGCGCGGTATTATCCCGTGTTGACGCCGGGCAAGAGCA
ACTCGGTCGCCGCATACACTATTCTCAGAATGACTTGGTTGAGTACTCACCAGTCACAGAAAAGCATCTT
ACGGATGGCATGACAGTAAGAGAATTATGCAGTGCTGCCATAACCATGAGTGATAACACTGCGGCCAACT
TACTTCTGACAACGATCGGAGGACCGAAGGAGCTAACCGCTTTTTTGCACAACATGGGGGATCATGTAAC
TCGCCTTGATCGTTGGGAACCGGAGCTGAATGAAGCCATACCAAACGACGAGCGTGACACCACGATGCCT
GCAGCAATGGCAACAACGTTGCGCAAACTATTAACTGGCGAACTACTTACTCTAGCTTCCCGGCAACAAT
TAATAGACTGGATGGAGGCGGATAAAGTTGCAGGACCACTTCTGCGCTCGGCCCTTCCGGCTGGCTGGTT
TATTGCTGATAAATCTGGAGCCGGTGAGCGTGGGTCTCGCGGTATCATTGCAGCACTGGGGCCAGATGGT
AAGCCCTCCCGTATCGTAGTTATCTACACGACGGGGAGTCAGGCAACTATGGATGAACGAAATAGACAGA
TCGCTGAGATAGGTGCCTCACTGATTAAGCATTGGTAACTGTCAGACCAAGTTTACTCATATATACTTTA
GATTGATTTAAAACTTCATTTTTAATTTAAAAGGATCTAGGTGAAGATCCTTTTTGATAATCTCATGACC
AAAATCCCTTAACGTGAGTTTTCGTTCCACTGAGCGTCAGACCCCGTAGAAAAGATCAAAGGATCTTCTT
GAGATCCTTTTTTTCTGCGCGTAATCTGCTGCTTGCAAACAAAAAAACCACCGCTACCAGCGGTGGTTTG
TTTGCCGGATCAAGAGCTACCAACTCTTTTTCCGAAGGTAACTGGCTTCAGCAGAGCGCAGATACCAAAT
ACTGTCCTTCTAGTGTAGCCGTAGTTAGGCCACCACTTCAAGAACTCTGTAGCACCGCCTACATACCTCG
CTCTGCTAATCCTGTTACCAGTGGCTGCTGCCAGTGGCGATAAGTCGTGTCTTACCGGGTTGGACTCAAG
ACGATAGTTACCGGATAAGGCGCAGCGGTCGGGCTGAACGGGGGGTTCGTGCACACAGCCCAGCTTGGAG
CGAACGACCTACACCGAACTGAGATACCTACAGCGTGAGCTATGAGAAAGCGCCACGCTTCCCGAAGGGA
GAAAGGCGGACAGGTATCCGGTAAGCGGCAGGGTCGGAACAGGAGAGCGCACGAGGGAGCTTCCAGGGGG
AAACGCCTGGTATCTTTATAGTCCTGTCGGGTTTCGCCACCTCTGACTTGAGCGTCGATTTTTGTGATGC
TCGTCAGGGGGGCGGAGCCTATGGAAAAACGCCAGCAACGCGGCCTTTTTACGGTTCCTGGCCTTTTGCT
GGCCTTTTGCTCACATGTTCTTTCCTGCGTTATCCCCTGATTCTGTGGATAACCGTATTACCGCCTTTGA
GTGAGCTGATACCGCTCGCCGCAGCCGAACGACCGAGCGCAGCGAGTCAGTGAGCGAGGAAGCGGAAGAG
CGCCTGATGCGGTATTTTCTCCTTACGCATCTGTGCGGTATTTCACACCGCATAAATTCCGACACCATCG
AATGGCGCAAAACCTTTCGCGGTATGGCATGATAGCGCCCGGAAGAGAGTCAATTCAGGGTGGTGAATGT
GAAACCAGTAACGTTATACGATGTCGCAGAGTATGCCGGTGTCTCTTATCAGACCGTTTCCCGCGTGGTG
AACCAGGCCAGCCACGTTTCTGCGAAAACGCGGGAAAAAGTGGAAGCGGCGATGGCGGAGCTGAATTACA
TTCCCAACCGCGTGGCACAACAACTGGCGGGCAAACAGTCGTTGCTGATTGGCGTTGCCACCTCCAGTCT
GGCCCTGCACGCGCCGTCGCAAATTGTCGCGGCGATTAAATCTCGCGCCGATCAACTGGGTGCCAGCGTG
GTGGTGTCGATGGTAGAACGAAGCGGCGTCGAAGCCTGTAAAGCGGCGGTGCACAATCTTCTCGCGCAAC
GCGTCAGTGGGCTGATCATTAACTATCCGCTGGATGACCAGGATGCCATTGCTGTGGAAGCTGCCTGCAC
TAATGTTCCGGCGTTATTTCTTGATGTCTCTGACCAGACACCCATCAACAGTATTATTTTCTCCCATGAA
GACGGTACGCGACTGGGCGTGGAGCATCTGGTCGCATTGGGTCACCAGCAAATCGCGCTGTTAGCGGGCC
CATTAAGTTCTGTCTCGGCGCGTCTGCGTCTGGCTGGCTGGCATAAATATCTCACTCGCAATCAAATTCA
GCCGATA
